Addgene plasmid #196212: GB1-A11(2-196, G189E)-Strep
Purpose: Codon-optimized bacterial expression plasmid. Expresses GB1-His6-TEV-A11(2-196, G189E)-Strep.
Depositing lab: Lalit Deshmukh. Depositing organization: University of California, San Diego (UCSD). Publication: ALS Variants of Annexin A11's Proline-Rich Domain Impair Its S100A6-Mediated Fibril Dissolution. Shihora A, Elias RD, Hammond JA, Ghirlando R, Deshmukh L. ACS Chem Neurosci. 2023 Jul 11. doi: 10.1021/acschemneuro.3c00169. PubMed 37433222.
Backbone
  Vector backbone: pET-11a
  Backbone size w/o insert (bp): 5633
  Total vector size (bp): 6527
  Vector type: Bacterial Expression
Growth in bacteria
  Bacterial resistance: Ampicillin, 100 μg/mL
  Growth temperature: 37°C
  Growth strain: DH5alpha
  Copy number: Low Copy
Gene/Insert
  Gene/Insert name: Annexin A11
  Species: H. sapiens (human)
  Insert size (bp): 894
  Mutation: G189E
  Entrez Gene: ANXA11 (a.k.a. ALS23, ANX11, CAP-50, CAP50, IBMWMA)
  Tag / fusion protein: GB1-6xHis-TEV (N terminal on insert); Strep-II tag (C terminal on insert)
Terms and licenses: Academic/Nonprofit Terms; Industry Terms: Not Available to Industry
How to cite: GB1-A11(2-196, G189E)-Strep was a gift from Lalit Deshmukh (Addgene plasmid # 196212 ; http://n2t.net/addgene:196212 ; RRID:Addgene_196212)
