[The description below was written by a language model from this plasmid's Addgene catalogue record and pLannotate feature annotations shown in this document.]
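Description:
GB1-A11(2-196, G189E)-Strep is a bacterial expression plasmid built on the pET-11a backbone, about 6.5 kb in total, for producing a fragment of human annexin A11 (ANXA11) in E. coli. It replicates from a pBR322/ColE1-type origin accompanied by the rop gene and the bom mobility region, consistent with its listing as low copy, and is selected through the β-lactamase (AmpR) gene conferring ampicillin resistance. Several short tetracycline-resistance fragments and the tet promoter are annotated, but these are non-functional remnants of the pBR322 lineage interrupted by the expression cassette and lacI.

The codon-optimized open reading frame is driven by a T7 promoter followed immediately by a lac operator and the phage T7 gene 10 ribosome binding site, and ends at a T7 terminator. The plasmid-borne lacI gene supplies repressor, so expression requires a host providing T7 RNA polymerase and is induced with IPTG. The encoded protein starts with the GB1 domain of streptococcal protein G, a small solubility-enhancing fusion partner, then a 6xHis tag and a TEV protease cleavage site, so the N-terminal tags can be used for affinity purification and then removed. The feature table also marks a thrombin site just after GB1. Next come annexin A11 residues 2–196, the protein's proline-rich N-terminal region, carrying the G189E substitution, and a C-terminal Strep-II tag, which the automated annotation does not flag as its own feature. The short downstream "SET1" hit likely reflects residual vector sequence rather than an intended tag. The associated work concerns ALS-linked variants of this proline-rich domain, their fibril formation, and S100A6-mediated fibril dissolution, so the plasmid serves to make recombinant mutant protein for such biophysical studies.
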