Features (pLannotate 1.2.2; 22 found; start..end, strand, type, name):
    364..503     -  misc_feature   bom: basis of mobility region from pBR322
    605..796     -  CDS            rop: Rop protein, which maintains plasmids at low copy number; rop
    813..1193    +  CDS            YPB1_ECOLX: Protein predicted: Swiss-Prot protein existence level 4. From Escherichia coli.
   1435..2059    -  CDS            TcR (fragment): tetracycline efflux protein; tet; confers resistance to tetracycline
   2074..2095    -  protein_bind   CAP binding site: CAP binding activates transcription in the presence of cAMP. E. coli catabolite activator protein
   2108..3190    -  CDS            lacI: lac repressor; lacI; The lac repressor binds to the lac operator to inhibit transcription in E. coli. This inhibition can be relieved by adding lactose or isopropyl-β-D-thiogalactopyranoside (IPTG).
   3191..3268    -  promoter       lacI promoter: lacI
   3276..3555    -  CDS            TcR (fragment): tetracycline efflux protein; tet; confers resistance to tetracycline
   3577..3595    +  promoter       T7 promoter: promoter for bacteriophage T7 RNA polymerase
   3596..3620    +  protein_bind   lac operator: The lac repressor binds to the lac operator to inhibit transcription in E. coli. This inhibition can be relieved by adding lactose or isopropyl-β-D-thiogalactopyranoside (IPTG). lac repressor encoded by lacI
   3635..3657    +  RBS            RBS: efficient ribosome binding site from bacteriophage T7 gene 10 (Olins and Rangwala, 1989)
   3671..3832    +  CDS            spg (fragment): SPG1_STRSG - Experimental evidence at protein level: Swiss-Prot protein existence level 1. Binds to the constant Fc region of IgG with high affinity. From Streptococcus sp. group G.
   3833..3850    +  CDS            thrombin site: thrombin recognition and cleavage site
   3902..3920    +  CDS            capTEV™ (fragment): composite tag for in vivo biotinylation, TEV protease cleavage, and 6xHis tagging
   3938..4522    +  CDS            ANXA11 (fragment): ANX11_HUMAN - Also known as ANX11. Experimental evidence at protein level: Swiss-Prot protein existence level 1. Binds specifically to calcyclin in a calcium-dependent manner (By similarity). Required for midbody formation and completion of the terminal phase of cytokinesis. From Homo sapiens (Human).
   4557..4606    +  CDS            SET1 (fragment): solubility-enhancement tag derived from T7 phage gene 10B
   4614..4661    +  terminator     T7 terminator: transcription terminator for bacteriophage T7 RNA polymerase
   4684..4788    -  CDS            TcR (fragment): tetracycline efflux protein; tet; confers resistance to tetracycline
   4836..4864    -  promoter       tet promoter: E. coli promoter for tetracycline efflux protein gene
   4977..5081    +  promoter       AmpR promoter: bla
   5082..5942    +  CDS            AmpR: β-lactamase; bla; confers resistance to ampicillin, carbenicillin, and related antibiotics
   6113..178     +  rep_origin     ori (across the origin): high-copy-number ColE1/pMB1/pBR322/pUC origin of replication
>Addgene plasmid #196212 | GB1-A11(2-196, G189E)-Strep | addgene full sequence | sequence record 389404 | Addgene NGS Result
TCCCGAAGGGAGAAAGGCGGACAGGTATCCGGTAAGCGGCAGGGTCGGAACAGGAGAGCGCACGAGGGAG
CTTCCAGGGGGAAACGCCTGGTATCTTTATAGTCCTGTCGGGTTTCGCCACCTCTGACTTGAGCGTCGAT
TTTTGTGATGCTCGTCAGGGGGGCGGAGCCTATGGAAAAACGCCAGCAACGCGGCCTTTTTACGGTTCCT
GGCCTTTTGCTGGCCTTTTGCTCACATGTTCTTTCCTGCGTTATCCCCTGATTCTGTGGATAACCGTATT
ACCGCCTTTGAGTGAGCTGATACCGCTCGCCGCAGCCGAACGACCGAGCGCAGCGAGTCAGTGAGCGAGG
AAGCGGAAGAGCGCCTGATGCGGTATTTTCTCCTTACGCATCTGTGCGGTATTTCACACCGCAATGGTGC
ACTCTCAGTACAATCTGCTCTGATGCCGCATAGTTAAGCCAGTATACACTCCGCTATCGCTACGTGACTG
GGTCATGGCTGCGCCCCGACACCCGCCAACACCCGCTGACGCGCCCTGACGGGCTTGTCTGCTCCCGGCA
TCCGCTTACAGACAAGCTGTGACCGTCTCCGGGAGCTGCATGTGTCAGAGGTTTTCACCGTCATCACCGA
AACGCGCGAGGCAGCTGCGGTAAAGCTCATCAGCGTGGTCGTGAAGCGATTCACAGATGTCTGCCTGTTC
ATCCGCGTCCAGCTCGTTGAGTTTCTCCAGAAGCGTTAATGTCTGGCTTCTGATAAAGCGGGCCATGTTA
AGGGCGGTTTTTTCCTGTTTGGTCACTGATGCCTCCGTGTAAGGGGGATTTCTGTTCATGGGGGTAATGA
TACCGATGAAACGAGAGAGGATGCTCACGATACGGGTTACTGATGATGAACATGCCCGGTTACTGGAACG
TTGTGAGGGTAAACAACTGGCGGTATGGATGCGGCGGGACCAGAGAAAAATCACTCAGGGTCAATGCCAG
CGCTTCGTTAATACAGATGTAGGTGTTCCACAGGGTAGCCAGCAGCATCCTGCGATGCAGATCCGGAACA
TAATGGTGCAGGGCGCTGACTTCCGCGTTTCCAGACTTTACGAAACACGGAAACCGAAGACCATTCATGT
TGTTGCTCAGGTCGCAGACGTTTTGCAGCAGCAGTCGCTTCACGTTCGCTCGCGTATCGGTGATTCATTC
TGCTAACCAGTAAGGCAACCCCGCCAGCCTAGCCGGGTCCTCAACGACAGGAGCACGATCATGCGCACCC
GTGGCCAGGACCCAACGCTGCCCGAGATGCGCCGCGTGCGGCTGCTGGAGATGGCGGACGCGATGGATAT
GTTCTGCCAAGGGTTGGTTTGCGCATTCACAGTTCTCCGCAAGAATTGATTGGCTCCAATTCTTGGAGTG
GTGAATCCGTTAGCGAGGTGCCGCCGGCTTCCATTCAGGTCGAGGTGGCCCGGCTCCATGCACCGCGACG
CAACGCGGGGAGGCAGACAAGGTATAGGGCGGCGCCTACAATCCATGCCAACCCGTTCCATGTGCTCGCC
GAGGCGGCATAAATCGCCGTGACGATCAGCGGTCCAATGATCGAAGTTAGGCTGGTAAGAGCCGCGAGCG
ATCCTTGAAGCTGTCCCTGATGGTCGTCATCTACCTGCCTGGACAGCATGGCCTGCAACGCGGGCATCCC
GATGCCGCCGGAAGCGAGAAGAATCATAATGGGGAAGGCCATCCAGCCTCGCGTCGCGAACGCCAGCAAG
ACGTAGCCCAGCGCGTCGGCCGCCATGCCGGCGATAATGGCCTGCTTCTCGCCGAAACGTTTGGTGGCGG
GACCAGTGACGAAGGCTTGAGCGAGGGCGTGCAAGATTCCGAATACCGCAAGCGACAGGCCGATCATCGT
CGCGCTCCAGCGAAAGCGGTCCTCGCCGAAAATGACCCAGAGCGCTGCCGGCACCTGTCCTACGAGTTGC
ATGATAAAGAAGACAGTCATAAGTGCGGCGACGATAGTCATGCCCCGCGCCCACCGGAAGGAGCTGACTG
GGTTGAAGGCTCTCAAGGGCATCGGTCGAGATCCCGGTGCCTAATGAGTGAGCTAACTTACATTAATTGC
GTTGCGCTCACTGCCCGCTTTCCAGTCGGGAAACCTGTCGTGCCAGCTGCATTAATGAATCGGCCAACGC
GCGGGGAGAGGCGGTTTGCGTATTGGGCGCCAGGGTGGTTTTTCTTTTCACCAGTGAGACGGGCAACAGC
TGATTGCCCTTCACCGCCTGGCCCTGAGAGAGTTGCAGCAAGCGGTCCACGCTGGTTTGCCCCAGCAGGC
GAAAATCCTGTTTGATGGTGGTTAACGGCGGGATATAACATGAGCTGTCTTCGGTATCGTCGTATCCCAC
TACCGAGATATCCGCACCAACGCGCAGCCCGGACTCGGTAATGGCGCGCATTGCGCCCAGCGCCATCTGA
TCGTTGGCAACCAGCATCGCAGTGGGAACGATGCCCTCATTCAGCATTTGCATGGTTTGTTGAAAACCGG
ACATGGCACTCCAGTCGCCTTCCCGTTCCGCTATCGGCTGAATTTGATTGCGAGTGAGATATTTATGCCA
GCCAGCCAGACGCAGACGCGCCGAGACAGAACTTAATGGGCCCGCTAACAGCGCGATTTGCTGGTGACCC
AATGCGACCAGATGCTCCACGCCCAGTCGCGTACCGTCTTCATGGGAGAAAATAATACTGTTGATGGGTG
TCTGGTCAGAGACATCAAGAAATAACGCCGGAACATTAGTGCAGGCAGCTTCCACAGCAATGGCATCCTG
GTCATCCAGCGGATAGTTAATGATCAGCCCACTGACGCGTTGCGCGAGAAGATTGTGCACCGCCGCTTTA
CAGGCTTCGACGCCGCTTCGTTCTACCATCGACACCACCACGCTGGCACCCAGTTGATCGGCGCGAGATT
TAATCGCCGCGACAATTTGCGACGGCGCGTGCAGGGCCAGACTGGAGGTGGCAACGCCAATCAGCAACGA
CTGTTTGCCCGCCAGTTGTTGTGCCACGCGGTTGGGAATGTAATTCAGCTCCGCCATCGCCGCTTCCACT
TTTTCCCGCGTTTTCGCAGAAACGTGGCTGGCCTGGTTCACCACGCGGGAAACGGTCTGATAAGAGACAC
CGGCATACTCTGCGACATCGTATAACGTTACTGGTTTCACATTCACCACCCTGAATTGACTCTCTTCCGG
GCGCTATCATGCCATACCGCGAAAGGTTTTGCGCCATTCGATGGTGTCCGGGATCTCGACGCTCTCCCTT
ATGCGACTCCTGCATTAGGAAGCAGCCCAGTAGTAGGTTGAGGCCGTTGAGCACCGCCGCCGCAAGGAAT
GGTGCATGCAAGGAGATGGCGCCCAACAGTCCCCCGGCCACGGGGCCTGCCACCATACCCACGCCGAAAC
AAGCGCTCATGAGCCCGAAGTGGCGAGCCCGATCTTCCCCATCGGTGATGTCGGCGATATAGGCGCCAGC
AACCGCACCTGTGGCGCCGGTGATGCCGGCCACGATGCGTCCGGCGTAGAGGATCGAGATCTCGATCCCG
CGAAATTAATACGACTCACTATAGGGGAATTGTGAGCGGATAACAATTCCCCTCTAGAAATAATTTTGTT
TAACTTTAAGAAGGAGATATACATATGCAGTATAAACTGGCGCTGAACGGCAAAACCCTGAAAGGCGAAA
CCACCACCGAAGCGGTGGATGCGGCGACCGCGGAAAAAGTGTTTAAACAGTATGCGAACGATAACGGCGT
GGATGGCGAATGGACCTATGATGATGCGACCAAAACCTTTACCGTGACCGAACTGGTGCCGCGCGGCAGC
ATTGAAGGCCGCATTCGCGAAAACCTGAAAGATAGCGGCCTGTTTCTGGAACATCATCATCATCATCATG
AAAACCTGTATTTCCAATCTTATCCGGGCTATCCGCCGCCACCGGGTGGGTATCCGCCGGCGGCACCGGG
CGGTGGTCCGTGGGGCGGTGCGGCGTATCCGCCGCCTCCGTCTATGCCGCCGATTGGCCTGGATAACGTG
GCGACCTATGCGGGTCAGTTTAACCAAGATTATCTGAGCGGCATGGCGGCGAACATGAGCGGCACCTTTG
GCGGTGCAAACATGCCGAACTTGTACCCGGGCGCTCCGGGTGCGGGGTACCCGCCGGTACCACCTGGTGG
GTTTGGGCAGCCGCCGAGCGCGCAACAGCCTGTTCCGCCGTACGGGATGTACCCGCCGCCGGGCGGCAAC
CCACCGAGCCGCATGCCGTCATATCCACCGTACCCTGGGGCACCGGTCCCTGGTCAACCGATGCCACCGC
CTGGGCAACAACCGCCGGGTGCTTACCCGGGTCAGCCGCCTGTTACGTATCCTGGTCAGCCGCCGGTGCC
GCTCCCGGGTCAACAGCAACCGGTGCCATCATACCCGGGCTACCCGGGCAGCGGCACCGTAACTCCGGCG
GTGCCGCCGACGCAGTTCGAGAGCAGAGGCACCATCACCGACTGGAGCCATCCGCAGTTTGAAAAATAAG
GATCCGGCTGCTAACAAAGCCCGAAAGGAAGCTGAGTTGGCTGCTGCCACCGCTGAGCAATAACTAGCAT
AACCCCTTGGGGCCTCTAAACGGGTCTTGAGGGGTTTTTTGCTGAAAGGAGGAACTATATCCGGATATCC
CGCAAGAGGCCCGGCAGTACCGGCATAACCAAGCCTATGCCTACAGCATCCAGGGTGACGGTGCCGAGGA
TGACGATGAGCGCATTGTTAGATTTCATACACGGTGCCTGACTGCGTTAGCAATTTAACTGTGATAAACT
ACCGCATTAAAGCTTATCGATGATAAGCTGTCAAACATGAGAATTCTTGAAGACGAAAGGGCCTCGTGAT
ACGCCTATTTTTATAGGTTAATGTCATGATAATAATGGTTTCTTAGACGTCAGGTGGCACTTTTCGGGGA
AATGTGCGCGGAACCCCTATTTGTTTATTTTTCTAAATACATTCAAATATGTATCCGCTCATGAGACAAT
AACCCTGATAAATGCTTCAATAATATTGAAAAAGGAAGAGTATGAGTATTCAACATTTCCGTGTCGCCCT
TATTCCCTTTTTTGCGGCATTTTGCCTTCCTGTTTTTGCTCACCCAGAAACGCTGGTGAAAGTAAAAGAT
GCTGAAGATCAGTTGGGTGCACGAGTGGGTTACATCGAACTGGATCTCAACAGCGGTAAGATCCTTGAGA
GTTTTCGCCCCGAAGAACGTTTTCCAATGATGAGCACTTTTAAAGTTCTGCTATGTGGCGCGGTATTATC
CCGTGTTGACGCCGGGCAAGAGCAACTCGGTCGCCGCATACACTATTCTCAGAATGACTTGGTTGAGTAC
TCACCAGTCACAGAAAAGCATCTTACGGATGGCATGACAGTAAGAGAATTATGCAGTGCTGCCATAACCA
TGAGTGATAACACTGCGGCCAACTTACTTCTGACAACGATCGGAGGACCGAAGGAGCTAACCGCTTTTTT
GCACAACATGGGGGATCATGTAACTCGCCTTGATCGTTGGGAACCGGAGCTGAATGAAGCCATACCAAAC
GACGAGCGTGACACCACGATGCCTGCAGCAATGGCAACAACGTTGCGCAAACTATTAACTGGCGAACTAC
TTACTCTAGCTTCCCGGCAACAATTAATAGACTGGATGGAGGCGGATAAAGTTGCAGGACCACTTCTGCG
CTCGGCCCTTCCGGCTGGCTGGTTTATTGCTGATAAATCTGGAGCCGGTGAGCGTGGGTCTCGCGGTATC
ATTGCAGCACTGGGGCCAGATGGTAAGCCCTCCCGTATCGTAGTTATCTACACGACGGGGAGTCAGGCAA
CTATGGATGAACGAAATAGACAGATCGCTGAGATAGGTGCCTCACTGATTAAGCATTGGTAACTGTCAGA
CCAAGTTTACTCATATATACTTTAGATTGATTTAAAACTTCATTTTTAATTTAAAAGGATCTAGGTGAAG
ATCCTTTTTGATAATCTCATGACCAAAATCCCTTAACGTGAGTTTTCGTTCCACTGAGCGTCAGACCCCG
TAGAAAAGATCAAAGGATCTTCTTGAGATCCTTTTTTTCTGCGCGTAATCTGCTGCTTGCAAACAAAAAA
ACCACCGCTACCAGCGGTGGTTTGTTTGCCGGATCAAGAGCTACCAACTCTTTTTCCGAAGGTAACTGGC
TTCAGCAGAGCGCAGATACCAAATACTGTCCTTCTAGTGTAGCCGTAGTTAGGCCACCACTTCAAGAACT
CTGTAGCACCGCCTACATACCTCGCTCTGCTAATCCTGTTACCAGTGGCTGCTGCCAGTGGCGATAAGTC
GTGTCTTACCGGGTTGGACTCAAGACGATAGTTACCGGATAAGGCGCAGCGGTCGGGCTGAACGGGGGGT
TCGTGCACACAGCCCAGCTTGGAGCGAACGACCTACACCGAACTGAGATACCTACAGCGTGAGCTATGAG
AAAGCGCCACGCT
