>Addgene plasmid #196212 | GB1-A11(2-196, G189E)-Strep | depositor partial sequence | sequence record 380580 | Insert
CATATGCAGTATAAACTGGCGCTGAACGGCAAAACCCTGAAAGGCGAAACCACCACCGAAGCGGTGGATG
CGGCGACCGCGGAAAAAGTGTTTAAACAGTATGCGAACGATAACGGCGTGGATGGCGAATGGACCTATGA
TGATGCGACCAAAACCTTTACCGTGACCGAACTGGTGCCGCGCGGCAGCATTGAAGGCCGCATTCGCGAA
AACCTGAAAGATAGCGGCCTGTTTCTGGAACATCATCATCATCATCATGAAAACCTGTATTTCCAATCTT
ATCCGGGCTATCCGCCGCCACCGGGTGGGTATCCGCCGGCGGCACCGGGCGGTGGTCCGTGGGGCGGTGC
GGCGTATCCGCCGCCTCCGTCTATGCCGCCGATTGGCCTGGATAACGTGGCGACCTATGCGGGTCAGTTT
AACCAAGATTATCTGAGCGGCATGGCGGCGAACATGAGCGGCACCTTTGGCGGTGCAAACATGCCGAACT
TGTACCCGGGCGCTCCGGGTGCGGGGTACCCGCCGGTACCACCTGGTGGGTTTGGGCAGCCGCCGAGCGC
GCAACAGCCTGTTCCGCCGTACGGGATGTACCCGCCGCCGGGCGGCAACCCACCGAGCCGCATGCCGTCA
TATCCACCGTACCCTGGGGCACCGGTCCCTGGTCAACCGATGCCACCGCCTGGGCAACAACCGCCGGGTG
CTTACCCGGGTCAGCCGCCTGTTACGTATCCTGGTCAGCCGCCGGTGCCGCTCCCGGGTCAACAGCAACC
GGTGCCATCATACCCGGGCTACCCGGGCAGCGGCACCGTAACTCCGGCGGTGCCGCCGACGCAGTTCGAG
AGCAGAGGCACCATCACCGACTGGAGCCATCCGCAGTTTGAAAAATAAGGATCC
